Addgene plasmid #109642: actc1b-mKate2-rab42a
Purpose: Muscle specific zebrafish expression of mKate2 fused to rab42a
Depositing lab: Rob Parton. Depositing organization: University of Queensland, Institute for Molecular Bioscience. Publication: In vivo cell biological screening identifies an endocytic capture mechanism for T-tubule formation. Hall TE, Martel N, Ariotti N, Xiong Z, Lo HP, Ferguson C, Rae J, Lim YW, Parton RG. Nat Commun. 2020 Jul 24;11(1):3711. doi: 10.1038/s41467-020-17486-w. PubMed 32709891.
Backbone
  Vector backbone: pDEST-actc1b-mKate2-ccdb
  Vector type: Zebrafish plasmids
Growth in bacteria
  Bacterial resistance: Ampicillin, 100 μg/mL
  Growth temperature: 37°C
  Growth strain: DH5alpha
  Copy number: High Copy
Gene/Insert
  Gene/Insert name: rab42a
  Species: D. rerio (zebrafish)
  Entrez Gene: rab42a (a.k.a. rab39b, wu:fk59e12, zgc:73061)
  Tag / fusion protein: mKate2 (N terminal on insert)
  Cloning method: Gateway Cloning
Terms and licenses: Academic/Nonprofit Terms; Industry Terms: Not Available to Industry
How to cite: actc1b-mKate2-rab42a was a gift from Rob Parton (Addgene plasmid # 109642 ; http://n2t.net/addgene:109642 ; RRID:Addgene_109642)
