[The description below was written by a language model from this plasmid's Addgene catalogue record, the feature table of its GenBank file and pLannotate feature annotations shown in this document.]
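Description:
actc1b-mKate2-rab42a is a zebrafish expression plasmid of roughly 9.6 kb, assembled by multisite Gateway recombination in the destination vector pDEST-actc1b-mKate2-ccdb. It is maintained in E. coli through a high-copy ColE1/pUC-type origin and selected with ampicillin via the bla gene. Remnants of a pBluescript-style backbone are also present, including a lac promoter/operator, a T3 promoter, M13 primer sites and a partial f1/M13 phage origin.

The expression cassette is defined by four Gateway attB sites. The roughly 4 kb segment between attB4 and attB1 carries no annotated promoter, but its position fits the actc1b (cardiac alpha-actin 1b) muscle-specific promoter named in the construct and backbone. After attB1 come a Kozak consensus and the coding sequence of mKate2, a monomeric far-red fluorescent protein. An attB2 scar links this to the zebrafish rab42a open reading frame, so mKate2 sits at the N terminus of the Rab protein. The automated annotation labels this open reading frame by homology to human RAB39B, which agrees with rab39b being a listed alias of the gene. The cassette closes with attB3 and an SV40 polyadenylation signal. A short match to medaka tyrosinase upstream of attB4 may reflect flanking transposon-type sequence common in fish transgenesis vectors, although the record does not annotate any such element.

The construct drives muscle-restricted expression of a fluorescently tagged small Rab GTPase in zebrafish, so that its subcellular localisation can be imaged in vivo. It belongs to a plasmid set for in vivo cell biology, associated with a screen examining T-tubule formation. The GenBank definition line names rab40c, but the name, catalogue fields and sequence-based annotation all indicate rab42a, so this looks like a labelling error. The two sequence records also differ slightly in length.
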