LOCUS       Exported 9588 bp ds-DNA circular SYN 13-MAY-2021
DEFINITION  Muscle specific zebrafish expression of mKate2 fused to rab40c.
ACCESSION   .
VERSION     .
KEYWORDS    actc1b-mKate2-rab42a
SOURCE      synthetic DNA construct
  ORGANISM  synthetic DNA construct
REFERENCE   1 (bases 1 to 9588)
  TITLE     Parton Lab Plasmids for in vivo cell biology in the zebrafish
REFERENCE   2 (bases 1 to 9588)
  AUTHORS   .
  TITLE     Direct Submission
  JOURNAL   Exported May 13, 2021 from SnapGene Server 1.1.58
            http://www.snapgene.com
FEATURES             Location/Qualifiers
     source          1..9588
                     /organism="synthetic DNA construct"
                     /mol_type="other DNA"
     primer_bind     complement(144..165)
                     /label=F1ori-F
                     /note="F1 origin, forward primer"
     primer_bind     1061..1077
                     /label=M13 rev
                     /note="common sequencing primer, one of multiple similar
                     variants"
     protein_bind    1097..1117
                     /gene="mutant version of attB"
                     /label=attB4
                     /bound_moiety="BP Clonase(TM)"
                     /note="core recombination site for the Gateway(R) BP
                     reaction"
     protein_bind    5092..5116
                     /gene="mutant version of attB"
                     /label=attB1
                     /bound_moiety="BP Clonase(TM)"
                     /note="recombination site for the Gateway(R) BP reaction"
     regulatory      5117..5126
                     /regulatory_class="other"
                     /note="vertebrate consensus sequence for strong initiation
                     of translation (Kozak, 1987)"
     CDS             5123..5818
                     /codon_start=1
                     /product="monomeric far-red fluorescent protein (Shcherbo
                     et al., 2009)"
                     /label=mKate2
                     /note="mammalian codon-optimized"
                     /translation="MVSELIKENMHMKLYMEGTVNNHHFKCTSEGEGKPYEGTQTMRIK
                     AVEGGPLPFAFDILATSFMYGSKTFINHTQGIPDFFKQSFPEGFTWERVTTYEDGGVLT
                     ATQDTSLQDGCLIYNVKIRGVNFPSNGPVMQKKTLGWEASTETLYPADGGLEGRADMAL
                     KLVGGGHLICNLKTTYRSKKPAKNLKMPGVYYVDRRLERIKEADKETYVEQHEVAVARY
                     CDLPSKLGHR"
     protein_bind    complement(5820..5844)
                     /gene="mutant version of attB"
                     /label=attB2
                     /bound_moiety="BP Clonase(TM)"
                     /note="recombination site for the Gateway(R) BP reaction"
     protein_bind    complement(6485..6505)
                     /gene="mutant version of attB"
                     /label=attB3
                     /bound_moiety="BP Clonase(TM)"
                     /note="core recombination site for the Gateway(R) BP
                     reaction"
     primer_bind     complement(6513..6529)
                     /label=M13 fwd
                     /note="common sequencing primer, one of multiple similar
                     variants"
     polyA_signal    6545..6679
                     /label=SV40 poly(A) signal
                     /note="SV40 polyadenylation signal"
     primer_bind     complement(6569..6588)
                     /label=EBV-rev
                     /note="SV40 polyA terminator, reverse primer"
     primer_bind     6623..6642
                     /label=SV40pA-R
                     /note="SV40 polyA, reverse primer"
     primer_bind     complement(7351..7367)
                     /label=SK primer
                     /note="common sequencing primer, one of multiple similar
                     variants"
     primer_bind     complement(7351..7367)
                     /label=pBluescriptSK
                     /note="For pBluescript vector"
     primer_bind     complement(7404..7424)
                     /label=T3
                     /note="T3 promoter, forward primer"
     promoter        complement(7404..7422)
                     /label=T3 promoter
                     /note="promoter for bacteriophage T3 RNA polymerase"
     primer_bind     complement(7443..7459)
                     /label=M13 rev
                     /note="common sequencing primer, one of multiple similar
                     variants"
     primer_bind     complement(7456..7478)
                     /label=M13/pUC Reverse
                     /note="In lacZ gene"
     protein_bind    7467..7483
                     /label=lac operator
                     /bound_moiety="lac repressor encoded by lacI"
                     /note="The lac repressor binds to the lac operator to
                     inhibit transcription in E. coli. This inhibition can be
                     relieved by adding lactose or
                     isopropyl-beta-D-thiogalactopyranoside (IPTG)."
     promoter        complement(7491..7521)
                     /label=lac promoter
                     /note="promoter for the E. coli lac operon"
     protein_bind    7536..7557
                     /label=CAP binding site
                     /bound_moiety="E. coli catabolite activator protein"
                     /note="CAP binding activates transcription in the presence
                     of cAMP."
     primer_bind     complement(7674..7691)
                     /label=L4440
                     /note="L4440 vector, forward primer"
     rep_origin      complement(7845..8433)
                     /direction=LEFT
                     /label=ori
                     /note="high-copy-number ColE1/pMB1/pBR322/pUC origin of
                     replication"
     primer_bind     complement(7925..7944)
                     /label=pBR322ori-F
                     /note="pBR322 origin, forward primer"
     CDS             complement(8604..9464)
                     /codon_start=1
                     /gene="bla"
                     /product="beta-lactamase"
                     /label=AmpR
                     /note="confers resistance to ampicillin, carbenicillin, and
                     related antibiotics"
                     /translation="MSIQHFRVALIPFFAAFCLPVFAHPETLVKVKDAEDQLGARVGYI
                     ELDLNSGKILESFRPEERFPMMSTFKVLLCGAVLSRIDAGQEQLGRRIHYSQNDLVEYS
                     PVTEKHLTDGMTVRELCSAAITMSDNTAANLLLTTIGGPKELTAFLHNMGDHVTRLDRW
                     EPELNEAIPNDERDTTMPVAMATTLRKLLTGELLTLASRQQLIDWMEADKVAGPLLRSA
                     LPAGWFIADKSGAGERGSRGIIAALGPDGKPSRIVVIYTTGSQATMDERNRQIAEIGAS
                     LIKHW"
     primer_bind     9227..9246
                     /label=Amp-R
                     /note="Ampicillin resistance gene, reverse primer"
     promoter        complement(9465..9569)
                     /gene="bla"
                     /label=AmpR promoter
ORIGIN
        1 ccacctaaat tgtaagcgtt aatattttgt taaaattcgc gttaaatttt tgttaaatca
       61 gctcattttt taaccaatag gccgaaatcg gcaaaatccc ttataaatca aaagaataga
      121 ccgagatagg gttgagtgtt gttccagttt ggaacaagag tccactatta aagaacgtgg
      181 actccaacgt caaagggcga aaaaccgtct atcagggcga tggcccacgc tggctaagaa
      241 ctcatcagcc tccccggtcc atctacccac gtaccaatgc accaattggc cacaatgacg
      301 gctactacat ggtgccattc cttcctcttt ataggaatgg agactacctc ctgtccaaca
      361 aggctcttgg atacgagtac gcctacctgt tggacccagg tcattgcaca acaccagaaa
      421 tgccctctga tctgcaaaag acgtgaatat ctgttcagac acccatatcc actctgttcc
      481 acacaggtca gaggtttgtc caggagttct tgacagaggt gtaaaaagta ctcaaaaatt
      541 ttactcaagt gaaagtacaa gtacttaggg aaaattttac tcaattaaaa gtaaaagtat
      601 ctggctagaa tcttacttga gtaaaagtaa aaaagtactc cattaaaatt gtacttgagt
      661 attaaggaag taaaagtaaa agcaagaaag aaaactagag attcttgttt aagcttttaa
      721 tctcaaaaaa cattaaatga aatgcataca aggttttatc ctgctttaga actgtttgta
      781 tttaattatc aaactataag acagacaatc taatgccagt acacgctact caaagttgta
      841 aaacctcaga tttaacttca gtagaagctg attctcaaaa ttgttagtgt caagcctagc
      901 tcttttgggg ctgaaaagca atcctgcagt gctgaaaagc ctctcacagg cagccgatgc
      961 gggaagaggt gtattagtct tgatagagag gctgcaaata gcaggaaacg tgagcagaga
     1021 ctccctggtg tctgaaacac aggccagatg ggccctcgag caggaaacag ctatgaccat
     1081 gattacgcca agctatcaac tttgtataga aaagttggca cgcgcagatt ccgtgtgggc
     1141 ctggtaatat cttaccattt taagctattt taagattagg gaaaaaaatt aaataaaact
     1201 actttaaaat tactttcctt aaaaagcaac atatttattt agtttttgtt taactggctc
     1261 aagattgtaa tattttactt ttacatgttt tttttaagta cctaaatgtg ttcaaaagta
     1321 aagtatgtta ttgttttttt ttttttaatg ttagctaagc tttaaattgt aatatattac
     1381 ttttaaaagt gactttttaa aaatgtaaat aaaaaagtaa ctataaatgt gtaatgcatg
     1441 ttatttctgt gggtttttta attttcatct caactgggct tacaatttta acataataaa
     1501 aatcaaatca aatcaaatca ggcccttatt tgtcacatac actcttgtat actgaaataa
     1561 actaaatgtt gagaaaaatt taaatacacc aaaataacgc ataccttttt tgtaattacc
     1621 taagtaaaac atttagttcc ttttttaagt gactcaagat tgtaatctat taattgtaaa
     1681 agataaaact agtgatcaat ctgacgtgct tctatgcagc ctgtgagatt aattgtgatg
     1741 tttaattatt aaacaattta aatggatcaa acatttcaca tgtgcttatt gtgtccaaca
     1801 aaaccagcag aagcacttaa aaatattgca tgacaacatg agtttttaat gtaaattata
     1861 tatacttcct aaacgaagtt aatcatattt tctaaaataa taatgtcatt gaaatattta
     1921 aataaatgat aanctttagt tgattcaaca taaaattgaa agcaataagg actttttttt
     1981 ttttacagcg gtgaagcaaa agcntgnaaa taatcatata aatataataa ataaataaat
     2041 aaaataatgg ttcttggtgc aaatatgaac actttaaata aatatagaat aaatatgatc
     2101 aataagtcat aacgacgtgt tttatgttga ttataattta aacatgtttc taacgcaagt
     2161 tttaaaaact gttttaaagt attattttaa gttataagat caatttgact caacattttg
     2221 tagtgaaaat atgttgtgta aaattaatat aatatacact ataaaaatgc aaggttccac
     2281 acaattcatt catgttgtcc caacacaaat cgattaagtt aacaaatata tgtggattga
     2341 acataaaaaa ttaagttgtc ccaatgaaat ctcaagaatt gtgttgtttc agctcatttt
     2401 aaataagtag ttttaacaag taaaaaataa catatttttg agtgtgtata tatatatatt
     2461 tatatattac aaaatataat aatataaaat gtaaaagata taaaccatgc tacatatatt
     2521 taagagctat tttgcacatt acttttttgc aagccatttg agtgtttttt tacaaatata
     2581 tattagctaa atatacaata tcttaaatat acaattaatc agacatgcaa aaaatgcatt
     2641 taacctacat aaaaatacat gatcaacata tgttttatgc tgattacaac taaatcaaac
     2701 gtaatgaaat taatttataa aagcgattta aatatgtcaa tattttaagt taaaatcact
     2761 tgaaacctac tataaatgaa cttaaattta aaaaatctcc tttaattcca atgcagcact
     2821 gttgtttttt cagctgagga cccccggtgc agatggttgg cccccggccc gctattctaa
     2881 ggaagccttt cttaatttta gggcggcgct gcatgcgctc agatcagatt cacgggtgga
     2941 gagggttatt ttctcttttt tattttttct tgcctgctca tatttgggcc tgtgtgaacc
     3001 ccaggctccg cctcggcccc caggagccgc tcttatttaa aggggatcct cgccttcagt
     3061 cttcgtccca gtggaagcat cagtcttgtg ataacaactt ggtgagtcct acagaccagc
     3121 gctcgactct aggctttaaa tgcattgatt tctctggatt agctaccggg agagttttaa
     3181 ctttgcttat tagtcttgtg cttgaactgc taggtttaaa gagggttttc tctaatgcat
     3241 gcatgaagcg acagctgaaa accagaaata gagcgtttgt cctcctgtta aactctagcc
     3301 tttctttggc atttgtcagt ccgagtcttc agctgccggc aggagattgg gtttcagtaa
     3361 cacttgctga gcacaaacta cacgtgcttc cttcagattt aattcattat taatcattct
     3421 agatttaaat gatcttctta ctcattgctg attattttag ccttgcggag cagattaaat
     3481 gagcacgtgt ttattaagat tgatttaaat ataattaata tttcaccact gtagttttaa
     3541 aattgccttc taagtcatgg ttgattttta ataggtatcg gctctaatta gattactatt
     3601 ttggttttta aatgttattt ctatttcatt tgtaggctcg tttttaatgt gattttatta
     3661 gattctagtt ttaaaatcat cttttagcct tactgagcag actgaatgaa catgtttcat
     3721 taagattaac ttcattatag ttaattattt aatcattcta gtggattata aatcagctct
     3781 atttaaattg attgtcgtgt ttatttctat ttgatttttg attatttttt aaggtcgttt
     3841 ttatgtgatt tttccccgat tctaatttta aactaattgt ttgattttta tatgattcga
     3901 ctctttttaa atgaattgtt ttgctttttt tattgagcat atatatatat tatacaattt
     3961 caatcaacaa ttgttgtgct ttttaaatgt tgtttctatt tcatttctag ggtcgatttt
     4021 attcgattct agttttaaaa tcgtgatttc taactcctaa ccttactgag cagactgaat
     4081 gaacatgttt catcaagatt aacttcatta tagttaatta ttgaatcggg ctagtggttt
     4141 ataaatcagc tctattataa attaattgtc atcattattt ctatttaatt tttattattt
     4201 ttttaggatt atttttaagg gatttttttc acgttctagt tttaaactca atgctcatta
     4261 ctgctcaccc ttgctgagca gtctttcgtt aagattaaat taattaataa cccattctag
     4321 ttttaaaaca gtgtcttaag gcatagctga tattttacaa gtttactatt taatatatct
     4381 ccatttcttt ttttagggtc gatttcatct gatttgatta atttttatta tcttcactaa
     4441 gctttttgtt ctaggtttta ttctcagtat tattactgtt atatttgaac tgaatttctc
     4501 ctcatagttt attcatttta tttatttatt ttttgtttat tcgctatttt gtattttagt
     4561 ttttaattag aaattttatt agaatcgttt tgaactagtt tttatgcact ctaacattaa
     4621 tattaaatca taactattat ttttattata atttatttgt gtttatcttt ttgtgtagct
     4681 ttcatgtgtt tttattttag ttttattatg tttgcattga attttttgga ctagtttata
     4741 taacgatata cagaaaagcc atgacaacaa atgtttttat aatacctatt aagtataagc
     4801 taatcagatt tccactattc tgttcaaagt taacattatt agccattctg atggatcatt
     4861 tgacatttgt catatgtctt tatgaacact gctctttcag atgccacttt taaagctgtt
     4921 ttttacagta aatgaacgtt tattattatg acattatttc ctaaggcctc tagagtacag
     4981 caggatgtgg cgtgtgcatt actgtgtaat tatgctgact gtaaatgtgc atttatagac
     5041 tgtcagcatg tctgactgtg cgctgttgtg atttgtcctg cacagaccaa ggcaagtttg
     5101 tacaaaaaag caggctgcca ccatggtgag cgagctgatt aaggagaaca tgcacatgaa
     5161 gctgtacatg gagggcaccg tgaacaacca ccacttcaag tgcacatccg agggcgaagg
     5221 caagccctac gagggcaccc agaccatgag aatcaaggcg gtcgagggcg gccctctccc
     5281 cttcgccttc gacatcctgg ctaccagctt catgtacggc agcaaaacct tcatcaacca
     5341 cacccagggc atccccgact tctttaagca gtccttcccc gagggcttca catgggagag
     5401 agtcaccaca tacgaagacg ggggcgtgct gaccgctacc caggacacca gcctccagga
     5461 cggctgcctc atctacaacg tcaagatcag aggggtgaac ttcccatcca acggccctgt
     5521 gatgcagaag aaaacactcg gctgggaggc ctccaccgag accctgtacc ccgctgacgg
     5581 cggcctggaa ggcagagccg acatggccct gaagctcgtg ggcgggggcc acctgatctg
     5641 caacttgaag accacataca gatccaagaa acccgctaag aacctcaaga tgcccggcgt
     5701 ctactatgtg gacagaagac tggaaagaat caaggaggcc gacaaagaga cctacgtcga
     5761 gcagcacgag gtggctgtgg ccagatactg cgacctccct agcaaactgg ggcacagaga
     5821 cccagctttc ttgtacaaag tggtggatac tttatggcag taccagttca ggatcatttt
     5881 actcggggac tcgacggtgg gcaaatcatc tttgctcaag aggttcacgg atggcatata
     5941 cagcgatgta gcggatccga cggtcggtgt ggatttctac gcccgttcaa tagacatcga
     6001 acctggggtt aaaatcaaac tacagttatg ggatacagcc ggacaggaga gattcaggtc
     6061 tatcaccact tcctactatc gcaactctgt gggcggtctc ttagtttttg acctgacgaa
     6121 caggaagacc tttgatcatg tgcgggaatg gcaccgagaa gtcagcgagc acatcctgcc
     6181 tcatcacatg gtctacatcc tgatcggcca caagagcgac ctgagccgcg atcgcaaggt
     6241 gacacgagat gaggccgagc agctagcggc cgatctcgga atccgctatg tggaaacatc
     6301 agccaaatgc aacagcaatg tggaacgtgc tttcgagctg ctcacacggg acatttatga
     6361 gctgatgaag atgggtgaga tctccactcg tgacggctgg gatggggtca agagcggcct
     6421 cactgccaaa gttctttatc cagctgagga ggaagcggag cgagaaaaga gctgcaactg
     6481 ctgacaactt tattatacat agttgataat tcactggccg tcgttttacg gtaccatcga
     6541 tgatgatcca gacatgataa gatacattga tgagtttgga caaaccacaa ctagaatgca
     6601 gtgaaaaaaa tgctttattt gtgaaatttg tgatgctatt gctttatttg taaccattat
     6661 aagctgcaat aaacaagtta acaacaacaa ttgcattcat tttatgtttc aggttcaggg
     6721 ggaggtgtgg gaggtttttt aaagcaagta aaacctctac aaatgtggta tggctgatta
     6781 tgatcctcta gatcagatct gcgaagatac ggccacgggt gctcttgatc ctgtggctga
     6841 ttttggactg tgctgctcgc agctgctgat gaatcacata cttcctccat tttcttccac
     6901 tgattgactg ttataatttc cctaatttcc aggtcaaggt gctgtgcatt gtggtaatag
     6961 atgtgacatg acgtcacttc caaaggacca atgaacatgt ctgaccaatt tcatataatg
     7021 tgaaaacgat tttcataggc agaataaata acatttaaat taaactgggc atcagcgcaa
     7081 ttcaattggt ttggtaatag caagggaaaa tagaatgaag tgatctccaa aaaataagta
     7141 ctttttgact gtaaataaaa ttgtaaggag taaaaagtac ttttttttct aaaaaaatgt
     7201 aattaagtaa aagtaaaagt attgattttt aattgtactc aagtaaagta aaaatcccca
     7261 aaaataatac ttaagtacag taatcaagta aaattactca agtactttac acctctggtt
     7321 cttgaccccc taccttcagc aagcccagca gatccactag ttctagagcg gccgccaccg
     7381 cggtggagct ccagcttttg ttccctttag tgagggttaa ttgcgcgctt ggcgtaatca
     7441 tggtcatagc tgtttcctgt gtgaaattgt tatccgctca caattccaca caacatacga
     7501 gccggaagca taaagtgtaa agcctggggt gcctaatgag tgagctaact cacattaatt
     7561 gcgttgcgct cactgcccgc tttccagtcg ggaaacctgt cgtgccagct gcattaatga
     7621 atcggccaac gcgcggggag aggcggtttg cgtattgggc gctcttccgc ttcctcgctc
     7681 actgactcgc tgcgctcggt cgttcggctg cggcgagcgg tatcagctca ctcaaaggcg
     7741 gtaatacggt tatccacaga atcaggggat aacgcaggaa agaacatgtg agcaaaaggc
     7801 cagcaaaagg ccaggaaccg taaaaaggcc gcgttgctgg cgtttttcca taggctccgc
     7861 ccccctgacg agcatcacaa aaatcgacgc tcaagtcaga ggtggcgaaa cccgacagga
     7921 ctataaagat accaggcgtt tccccctgga agctccctcg tgcgctctcc tgttccgacc
     7981 ctgccgctta ccggatacct gtccgccttt ctcccttcgg gaagcgtggc gctttctcat
     8041 agctcacgct gtaggtatct cagttcggtg taggtcgttc gctccaagct gggctgtgtg
     8101 cacgaacccc ccgttcagcc cgaccgctgc gccttatccg gtaactatcg tcttgagtcc
     8161 aacccggtaa gacacgactt atcgccactg gcagcagcca ctggtaacag gattagcaga
     8221 gcgaggtatg taggcggtgc tacagagttc ttgaagtggt ggcctaacta cggctacact
     8281 agaaggacag tatttggtat ctgcgctctg ctgaagccag ttaccttcgg aaaaagagtt
     8341 ggtagctctt gatccggcaa acaaaccacc gctggtagcg gtggtttttt tgtttgcaag
     8401 cagcagatta cgcgcagaaa aaaaggatct caagaagatc ctttgatctt ttctacgggg
     8461 tctgacgctc agtggaacga aaactcacgt taagggattt tggtcatgag attatcaaaa
     8521 aggatcttca cctagatcct tttaaattaa aaatgaagtt ttaaatcaat ctaaagtata
     8581 tatgagtaaa cttggtctga cagttaccaa tgcttaatca gtgaggcacc tatctcagcg
     8641 atctgtctat ttcgttcatc catagttgcc tgactccccg tcgtgtagat aactacgata
     8701 cgggagggct taccatctgg ccccagtgct gcaatgatac cgcgagaccc acgctcaccg
     8761 gctccagatt tatcagcaat aaaccagcca gccggaaggg ccgagcgcag aagtggtcct
     8821 gcaactttat ccgcctccat ccagtctatt aattgttgcc gggaagctag agtaagtagt
     8881 tcgccagtta atagtttgcg caacgttgtt gccattgcta caggcatcgt ggtgtcacgc
     8941 tcgtcgtttg gtatggcttc attcagctcc ggttcccaac gatcaaggcg agttacatga
     9001 tcccccatgt tgtgcaaaaa agcggttagc tccttcggtc ctccgatcgt tgtcagaagt
     9061 aagttggccg cagtgttatc actcatggtt atggcagcac tgcataattc tcttactgtc
     9121 atgccatccg taagatgctt ttctgtgact ggtgagtact caaccaagtc attctgagaa
     9181 tagtgtatgc ggcgaccgag ttgctcttgc ccggcgtcaa tacgggataa taccgcgcca
     9241 catagcagaa ctttaaaagt gctcatcatt ggaaaacgtt cttcggggcg aaaactctca
     9301 aggatcttac cgctgttgag atccagttcg atgtaaccca ctcgtgcacc caactgatct
     9361 tcagcatctt ttactttcac cagcgtttct gggtgagcaa aaacaggaag gcaaaatgcc
     9421 gcaaaaaagg gaataagggc gacacggaaa tgttgaatac tcatactctt cctttttcaa
     9481 tattattgaa gcatttatca gggttattgt ctcatgagcg gatacatatt tgaatgtatt
     9541 tagaaaaata aacaaatagg ggttccgcgc acatttcccc gaaaagtg
//
