Features (pLannotate 1.2.2; 21 found; start..end, strand, type, name):
      2..22      +  protein_bind   attB1: mutant version of attB; core recombination site for the Gateway® BP reaction BP Clonase™
     32..727     +  CDS            mKate2: mKate2 is a basic (constitutively fluorescent) red fluorescent protein published in 2009, derived from Entacmaea quadricolor. It is reported to be a rapidly-maturing monomer with moderate acid sensitivity.
    729..753     -  protein_bind   attB2: mutant version of attB; recombination site for the Gateway® BP reaction BP Clonase™
    755..1390    +  CDS            RAB39B: RB39B_HUMAN - Experimental evidence at protein level: Swiss-Prot protein existence level 1. Small GTPases Rab involved in autophagy (PubMed:27103069). The small GTPases Rab are key regulators of intracellular membrane trafficking, from the formation of transport vesicles to their fusion with membranes. Rabs cycle between an inactive GDP-bound form and an active GTP-bound form that is able to recruit to membranes different sets of downstream effectors directly responsible for vesicle formation, movement, tethering and fusion (PubMed:27103069). May regulate the homeostasis of SNCA/alpha-synuclei
   1394..1414    -  protein_bind   attB3: mutant version of attB; core recombination site for the Gateway® BP reaction BP Clonase™
   1418..1438    +  CDS            lacZα (fragment): LacZα fragment of β-galactosidase; lacZ fragment
   1454..1588    -  polyA_signal   SV40 poly(A) signal: SV40 polyadenylation signal
   1611..1694    -  CDS            large T antigen (fragment): large T antigen from SV40 (simian virus 40)
   2260..2300    -  misc_feature   MCS (fragment): pBluescript multiple cloning site
   2313..2331    -  promoter       T3 promoter: promoter for bacteriophage T3 RNA polymerase
   2376..2392    -  protein_bind   lac operator: The lac repressor binds to the lac operator to inhibit transcription in E. coli. This inhibition can be relieved by adding lactose or isopropyl-β-D-thiogalactopyranoside (IPTG). lac repressor encoded by lacI
   2400..2430    -  promoter       lac promoter: promoter for the E. coli lac operon
   2445..2466    -  protein_bind   CAP binding site: CAP binding activates transcription in the presence of cAMP. E. coli catabolite activator protein
   2479..2571    -  CDS            lacI (fragment): lac repressor; lacI; The lac repressor binds to the lac operator to inhibit transcription in E. coli. This inhibition can be relieved by adding lactose or isopropyl-β-D-thiogalactopyranoside (IPTG).
   2754..3342    -  rep_origin     ori: high-copy-number ColE1/pMB1/pBR322/pUC origin of replication
   3513..4373    -  CDS            AmpR: β-lactamase; bla; confers resistance to ampicillin, carbenicillin, and related antibiotics
   4374..4478    -  promoter       AmpR promoter: bla
   4504..4725    -  rep_origin     M13 ori (fragment): M13 bacteriophage origin of replication; arrow indicates direction of (+) strand synthesis
   4725..5012    +  CDS            tyr (fragment): TYRO_ORYLA - Also known as tyro. Experimental evidence at transcript level: Swiss-Prot protein existence level 2. This is a copper-containing oxidase that functions in the formation of pigments such as melanins and other polyphenolic compounds. From Oryzias latipes (Japanese rice fish) (Japanese killifish).
   5594..5614    +  protein_bind   attB4: mutant version of attB; core recombination site for the Gateway® BP reaction BP Clonase™
   6515..6531    -  promoter       copia promoter (fragment): strong promoter from the Drosophila transposable element copia (Sinclair et al., 1986)
>Addgene plasmid #109642 | actc1b-mKate2-rab42a | addgene full sequence | sequence record 221254 | Addgene NGS Result
GCAAGTTTGTACAAAAAAGCAGGCTGCCACCATGGTGAGCGAGCTGATTAAGGAGAACATGCACATGAAG
CTGTACATGGAGGGCACCGTGAACAACCACCACTTCAAGTGCACATCCGAGGGCGAAGGCAAGCCCTACG
AGGGCACCCAGACCATGAGAATCAAGGCGGTCGAGGGCGGCCCTCTCCCCTTCGCCTTCGACATCCTGGC
TACCAGCTTCATGTACGGCAGCAAAACCTTCATCAACCACACCCAGGGCATCCCCGACTTCTTTAAGCAG
TCCTTCCCCGAGGGCTTCACATGGGAGAGAGTCACCACATACGAAGACGGGGGCGTGCTGACCGCTACCC
AGGACACCAGCCTCCAGGACGGCTGCCTCATCTACAACGTCAAGATCAGAGGGGTGAACTTCCCATCCAA
CGGCCCTGTGATGCAGAAGAAAACACTCGGCTGGGAGGCCTCCACCGAGACCCTGTACCCCGCTGACGGC
GGCCTGGAAGGCAGAGCCGACATGGCCCTGAAGCTCGTGGGCGGGGGCCACCTGATCTGCAACTTGAAGA
CCACATACAGATCCAAGAAACCCGCTAAGAACCTCAAGATGCCCGGCGTCTACTATGTGGACAGAAGACT
GGAAAGAATCAAGGAGGCCGACAAAGAGACCTACGTCGAGCAGCACGAGGTGGCTGTGGCCAGATACTGC
GACCTCCCTAGCAAACTGGGGCACAGAGACCCAGCTTTCTTGTACAAAGTGGTGGATACTTTATGGCAGT
ACCAGTTCAGGATCATTTTACTCGGGGACTCGACGGTGGGCAAATCATCTTTGCTCAAGAGGTTCACGGA
TGGCATATACAGCGATGTAGCGGATCCGACGGTCGGTGTGGATTTCTACGCCCGTTCAATAGACATCGAA
CCTGGGGTTAAAATCAAACTACAGTTATGGGATACAGCCGGACAGGAGAGATTCAGGTCTATCACCACTT
CCTACTATCGCAACTCTGTGGGCGGTCTCTTAGTTTTTGACCTGACGAACAGGAAGACCTTTGATCATGT
GCGGGAATGGCACCGAGAAGTCAGCGAGCACATCCTGCCTCATCACATGGTCTACATCCTGATCGGCCAC
AAGAGCGACCTGAGCCGCGATCGCAAGGTGACACGAGATGAGGCCGAGCAGCTAGCGGCCGATCTCGGAA
TCCGCTATGTGGAAACATCAGCCAAATGCAACAGCAATGTGGAACGTGCTTTCGAGCTGCTCACACGGGA
CATTTATGAGCTGATGAAGATGGGTGAGATCTCCACTCGTGACGGCTGGGATGGGGTCAAGAGCGGCCTC
ACTGCCAAAGTTCTTTATCCAGCTGAGGAGGAAGCGGAGCGAGAAAAGAGCTGCAACTGCTGACAACTTT
ATTATACATAGTTGATAATTCACTGGCCGTCGTTTTACGGTACCATCGATGATGATCCAGACATGATAAG
ATACATTGATGAGTTTGGACAAACCACAACTAGAATGCAGTGAAAAAAATGCTTTATTTGTGAAATTTGT
GATGCTATTGCTTTATTTGTAACCATTATAAGCTGCAATAAACAAGTTAACAACAACAATTGCATTCATT
TTATGTTTCAGGTTCAGGGGGAGGTGTGGGAGGTTTTTTAAAGCAAGTAAAACCTCTACAAATGTGGTAT
GGCTGATTATGATCCTCTAGATCAGATCTGCGAAGATACGGCCACGGGTGCTCTTGATCCTGTGGCTGAT
TTTGGACTGTGCTGCTCGCAGCTGCTGATGAATCACATACTTCCTCCATTTTCTTCCACTGATTGACTGT
TATAATTTCCCTAATTTCCAGGTCAAGGTGCTGTGCATTGTGGTAATAGATGTGACATGACGTCACTTCC
AAAGGACCAATGAACATGTCTGACCAATTTCATATAATGTGAAAACGATTTTCATAGGCAGAATAAATAA
CATTTAAATTAAACTGGGCATCAGCGCAATTCAATTGGTTTGGTAATAGCAAGGGAAAATAGAATGAAGT
GATCTCCAAAAAATAAGTACTTTTTGACTGTAAATAAAATTGTAAGGAGTAAAAAGTACTTTTTTTTCTA
AAAAAATGTAATTAAGTAAAAGTAAAAGTATTGATTTTTAATTGTACTCAAGTAAAGTAAAAATCCCCAA
AAATAATACTTAAGTACAGTAATCAAGTAAAATTACTCAAGTACTTTACACCTCTGGTTCTTGACCCCCT
ACCTTCAGCAAGCCCAGCAGATCCACTAGTTCTAGAGCGGCCGCCACCGCGGTGGAGCTCCAGCTTTTGT
TCCCTTTAGTGAGGGTTAATTGCGCGCTTGGCGTAATCATGGTCATAGCTGTTTCCTGTGTGAAATTGTT
ATCCGCTCACAATTCCACACAACATACGAGCCGGAAGCATAAAGTGTAAAGCCTGGGGTGCCTAATGAGT
GAGCTAACTCACATTAATTGCGTTGCGCTCACTGCCCGCTTTCCAGTCGGGAAACCTGTCGTGCCAGCTG
CATTAATGAATCGGCCAACGCGCGGGGAGAGGCGGTTTGCGTATTGGGCGCTCTTCCGCTTCCTCGCTCA
CTGACTCGCTGCGCTCGGTCGTTCGGCTGCGGCGAGCGGTATCAGCTCACTCAAAGGCGGTAATACGGTT
ATCCACAGAATCAGGGGATAACGCAGGAAAGAACATGTGAGCAAAAGGCCAGCAAAAGGCCAGGAACCGT
AAAAAGGCCGCGTTGCTGGCGTTTTTCCATAGGCTCCGCCCCCCTGACGAGCATCACAAAAATCGACGCT
CAAGTCAGAGGTGGCGAAACCCGACAGGACTATAAAGATACCAGGCGTTTCCCCCTGGAAGCTCCCTCGT
GCGCTCTCCTGTTCCGACCCTGCCGCTTACCGGATACCTGTCCGCCTTTCTCCCTTCGGGAAGCGTGGCG
CTTTCTCATAGCTCACGCTGTAGGTATCTCAGTTCGGTGTAGGTCGTTCGCTCCAAGCTGGGCTGTGTGC
ACGAACCCCCCGTTCAGCCCGACCGCTGCGCCTTATCCGGTAACTATCGTCTTGAGTCCAACCCGGTAAG
ACACGACTTATCGCCACTGGCAGCAGCCACTGGTAACAGGATTAGCAGAGCGAGGTATGTAGGCGGTGCT
ACAGAGTTCTTGAAGTGGTGGCCTAACTACGGCTACACTAGAAGAACAGTATTTGGTATCTGCGCTCTGC
TGAAGCCAGTTACCTTCGGAAAAAGAGTTGGTAGCTCTTGATCCGGCAAACAAACCACCGCTGGTAGCGG
TGGTTTTTTTGTTTGCAAGCAGCAGATTACGCGCAGAAAAAAAGGATCTCAAGAAGATCCTTTGATCTTT
TCTACGGGGTCTGACGCTCAGTGGAACGAAAACTCACGTTAAGGCATTTTGGTCATGAGATTATCAAAAA
GGATCTTCACCTAGATCCTTTTAAATTAAAAATGAAGTTTTAAATCAATCTAAAGTATATATGAGTAAAC
TTGGTCTGACAGTTACCAATGCTTAATCAGTGAGGCACCTATCTCAGCGATCTGTCTATTTCGTTCATCC
ATAGTTGCCTGACTCCCCGTCGTGTAGATAACTACGATACGGGAGGGCTTACCATCTGGCCCCAGTGCTG
CAATGATACCGCGAGACCCACGCTCACCGGCTCCAGATTTATCAGCAATAAACCAGCCAGCCGGAAGGGC
CGAGCGCAGAAGTGGTCCTGCAACTTTATCCGCCTCCATCCAGTCTATTAATTGTTGCCGGGAAGCTAGA
GTAAGTAGTTCGCCAGTTAATAGTTTGCGCAACGTTGTTGCCATTGCTACAGGCATCGTGGTGTCACGCT
CGTCGTTTGGTATGGCTTCATTCAGCTCCGGTTCCCAACGATCAAGGCGAGTTACATGATCCCCCATGTT
GTGCAAAAAAGCGGTTAGCTCCTTCGGTCCTCCGATCGTTGTCAGAAGTAAGTTGGCCGCAGTGTTATCA
CTCATGGTTATGGCAGCACTGCATAATTCTCTTACTGTCATGCCATCCGTAAGATGCTTTTCTGTGACTG
GTGAGTACTCAACCAAGTCATTCTGAGAATAGTGTATGCGGCGACCGAGTTGCTCTTGCCCGGCGTCAAT
ACGGGATAATACCGCGCCACATAGCAGAACTTTAAAAGTGCTCATCATTGGAAAACGTTCTTCGGGGCGA
AAACTCTCAAGGATCTTACCGCTGTTGAGATCCAGTTCGATGTAACCCACTCGTGCACCCAACTGATCTT
CAGCATCTTTTACTTTCACCAGCGTTTCTGGGTGAGCAAAAACAGGAAGGCAAAATGCCGCAAAAAAGGG
AATAAGGGCGACACGGAAATGTTGAATACTCATACTCTTCCTTTTTCAATATTATTGAAGCATTTATCAG
GGTTATTGTCTCATGAGCGGATACATATTTGAATGTATTTAGAAAAATAAACAAATAGGGGTTCCGCGCA
CATTTCCCCGAAAAGTGCCACCTAAATTGTAAGCGTTAATATTTTGTTAAAATTCGCGTTAAATTTTTGT
TAAATCAGCTCATTTTTTAACCAATAGGCCGAAATCGGCAAAATCCCTTATAAATCAAAAGAATAGACCG
AGATAGGGTTGAGTGTTGTTCCAGTTTGGAACAAGAGTCCACTATTAAAGAACGTGGACTCCAACGTCAA
AGGGCGAAAAACCGTCTATCAGGGCGATGGCCCACGCTGGCTAAGAACTCATCAGCCTCCCCGGTCCATC
TACCCACGTACCAATGCACCAATTGGCCACAATGACGGCTACTACATGGTGCCATTCCTTCCTCTTTATA
GGAATGGAGACTACCTCCTGTCCAACAATGCTCTTGGATACGAGTACGCCTACCTGTTGGACCCAGGTCA
TTGCACAACACCAGAAATGCCCTCTGATCTGCAAAAGACGTGAATATCTGTTCAGACACCCATATCCACT
CTGTTCCACACAGGTCAGAGGTTTGTCCAGGAGTTCTTGACAGAGGTGTAAAAAGTACTCAAAAATTTTA
CTCAAGTGAAAGTACAAGTACTTAGGGAAAATTTTACTCAATTAAAAGTAAAAGTATCTGGCTAGAATCT
TACTTGAGTAAAAGTAAAAAAGTACTCCATTAAAATTGTACTTGAGTATTAAGGAAGTAAAAGTAAAAGC
AAGAAAGAAAACTAGAGATTCTTGTTTAAGCTTTTAATCTCAAAAAACATTAAATGAAATGCATACAAGG
TTTTATCCTGCTTTAGAACTGTTTGTATTTAATTATCAAACTATAAGACAGACAATCTAATGCCAGTACA
CGCTACTCAAAGTTGTAAAACCTCAGATTTAACTTCAGTAGAAGCTGATTCTCAAAATTGTTAGTGTCAA
GCCTAGCTCTTTTGGGGCTGAAAAGCAATCCTGCAGTGCTGAAAAGCCTCTCACAGGCAGCCGATGCGGG
AAGAGGTGTATTAGTCTTGATAGAGAGGCTGCAAATAGCAGGAAACGTGAGCAGAGACTCCCTGGTGTCT
GAAACACAGGCCAGATGGGCCCTCGAGCAGGAAACAGCTATGACCATGATTACGCCAAGCTATCAACTTT
GTATAGAAAAGTTGGCACGCGCAGATTCCGTGTGGGCCTGGTAATATCTTACCATTTTAAGCTATTTTAA
GATTAGGGAAAAAAATTAAATAAAACTACTTTAAAATTACTTTCCTTAAAAAGCAACATATTTATTTAGT
TTTTGTTTAACTGGCTCAAGATTGTAATATTTTACTTTTACATGTTTTTTTAAGTACCTAAATGTGTTCA
AAAGTAAAGTATGTTATTGTTTTTTTTTTTTAATGTTAGCTAAGCTTTAAATTGTAATATATTACTTTTA
AAAGTGACTTTTTAAAAATGTAAATAAAAAAGTAACTATAAATGTGTAATGCATGTTATTTCTGTGGGTT
TTTAATTTTCATCTCAACTGGGCTTACAATTTTAACATAATAAAAATCAAATCAAATCAAATCAGGCCCT
TATTTGTCACATACACTCTTGTATACTGAAATAAACTAAATGTTGAGAAAAATTTAAATACACCAAAATA
ACGCATACCTTTTTTGTAATTACCTAAGTAAAACATTTAGTTCCTTTTTTAAGTGACTCAAGATTGTAAT
CTATTAATTGTAAAAGATAAAACTAGTGATCAATCTGACGTGCTTCTATGCAGCCTGTGAGATTAATTGT
GATGTTTAATTATTAAACAATTTAAATGGATCAAACATTTCACATGTGCTTATTGTGTCCAACAAAACCA
GCAGAAGCACTTAAAAATATTGCATGACAACATGAGTTTTTAATGTAAATTATATATACTTCCTAAACGA
AGTTAATCATATTTCTAAAATAATAATGTCATTGAAATATTTAAATAAATGATAAGCTTTAGTTGATTCA
ACATAAAATTGAAAGCAATAAGGACTTTTTTTTTTTACAGCGGTGAAGCAAAAGCATGTAATAATCATAT
AATATAATAAATAAATAAATAAATAATGGCTCTTGGTGCAAATATGAACACTTTAAATAAATATAGAATA
AATATGATCAATAAGTCATAACGATGTGTTTTATGTTGATTATAATTTAAACATGTTTCTAACGCAAGTT
TTAAAAACTGTTTTAAAGTATTATTTTAAGTTATAAGATCAATTTGACTCAACATTTTGTAGTGAAAATA
TGTTGTGTAAAATTAATATAATATACACTATAAAAATGCAGGGTTCCACACAATACATTAATGTTGTCCC
AACACAAATCGATTAAGTTAACAAATATATGTGGATTGAACATAAAAAATTAAGTTGTCCCAATGAAATC
TCAAGAATTGTGTTGTTTCAGCTCATTTTAAATAAGTAGTTTTAACAAGTAAAAAATAACATATTTTTGA
GTGTGTATATATATATATTACAAAATATAATAATATAAAATGTAAAAGATATAAACCATGCTACATATAT
TTAAGAGCTATTTTGCACATTACTTTTTTGCAAGCCATTTTAGTGTTTTTTTTACAAATATATATTAGCT
AAATATACAATATCTTAAATATACAATTAATCAGACATGCAATTAATGCATTTAACCTACATAAAAATAC
ATGATCAACATATGTTTTATGCTGATTACAACTAAATCAAACGTAATGAAATTAATTTATAAAAGCGATT
TAAATATGTCAATATTTTAAGTTAAAATCACTTGAAACCTACTATAAATGAACTTAAATTAAAAAAATCT
CCTTTAATTCCAATGCAACAGTGTTGTTTTTTCAGCTGAGGACCCCCGGTGCAGATGGTTGGCCCCCGGC
CCGCTATTCTAAGGAAGCCTTTCTTAATTTTAGGGCGGCGCTGCATGCGCTCAGATCAGATTCACGGGTG
GAGAGGGTTATTTTCTCTTTTTTATTTTTTCTTGCCTGCTCATATTTGGGCCTGTGTGAACCCCAGGCTC
CGCCTCGGCCCCCAGGAGCCGCTCTTATTTAAAGGGGATCCTCGCCTTCAGTCTTCGTCCCAGTGGAAGC
ATCAGTCTTGTGATAACAACTTGGTGAGTCCTACAGACCAGCGCTCGACTCTAGGCTTTAAATGCATTGA
TTTCTCTGGATTAGCTACCGGGAGAGTTTTAACTTTGCTTATTAGTCTTGTGCTCGAACTGCTAGGTTTA
AAGAGTGTTTTCTCTAATGCATGCATGAAGCGACAGCTGAAAACCAGAAATAGAGCGTTTGTCCTCCTGT
TAAACTCTAGCCTTTCTTTGGCATTTGTCAGTCCGAGTCTTCAGCTGCCGGCAGGAGATTGGGTTTCAGT
AACACTTGCTGAGCACAAACTACACGTGCTTTCTTCAGATTTAATTCATTATTAATCATTCTAGATTTAA
ATGATGTTCTTACTCATTGCTGATTATTTTAGCCTTGCGGAGCAGATTAAATGAGCACGTGTTTCATTAA
GATTGATTTAAATATAATTAATATTTCACCACTGTAGTTTTAAAATTGCCTTCTAAGTCATGGTTGATTT
TTAATAGGTATCGGCTCTAATTAGATTACTATTTTGGTTTTTAAATGTTATTTCTATTTCATTTGTAGGC
TCGTTTTTAATGTGATTTTATTAGATTCTAGTTTTAAAATCATCTCTTAGCCTTAATGAGCAGACTGAAT
GAACATGTTTCATTAAGATTAACTTCATTATAATGAATTATTTAATCATTCTAGTGGGTTATAAATCAGC
TCTATTTAAATTAATTGTCGTGTTTATTTCTATTTAATTTTTGATTATTTTTTCAGGGTCGTTTTTATGT
GATTTTTTCCCGTTTCTAATTTTAAACTAATTGTTTGATTTTTATATGATTCGACTCTTTTTAAATGAAT
TGTTTTGCTTTTTTTATTGAGCATATATATATTATACAATTTCAATCAACAATTGTTGTGCTTTTTAAAT
GTTGTTTCTATTTCATTTCTAGGGTCGATTTTATTCGATTCTAGTTTTAAAATCGTGATTTTTAACTTCT
AACCTTACTGAGCAGACTGAATGAACATGTTTCATCAAGATTAACTTCATTATAGTTAATTATTGAATCG
TGCTAGTGGTTTATAAATCAGCTCTATTTAAATTAATCATCATCATTATTTCTATTTAATTTTTATTATT
TCTTTAGGATTATTTTTATGTGATTTTTTTCACGTTCTAGTTTTAAACTCAATGCTCATTACTGCTCACC
CTTGCTGAGCAGTCTTTCGTTAAGATTAAATTAATTAATAACCATTCTAGTTTTAAAACAGTGTCTTAAG
GCATAGCTGATATTTTACAAGTTTACTATTTAATATATCTCCTTTCTTTTTTTAGGGTCGATTTCATCTG
ATTTGATTAATTTTTATTATCTTCACTAAGCTTTTTGTTCTAGGTTTTATTCTCAGTATTATTACTGTTA
TATTTGAACTGAATTTCTCCTCATAGTTTATTCATTTTATTTATTTATTTTTTGTTTATTCGCTATTTTG
TATTTTAGTTTTTAATTAGAAATTTTATTAGAATCGTTTTGAACTAGTTTTTATGCACTCTAACATTAAT
ATTAAATCATAACTATTATTTTTATTATAATTTATTTGTGTTTATCTTTTTGTGTAGCTTTCATGTGTTT
TTATTTTAGTTTTATTATGTTTGCATTGAATTTTTTGGACTAGTTTATATAACGATATACAGAAAAGCCA
TGACAACAAATGTTTTTATAATACCTATTAAGTATAAGCTAATCAGATTTCCACTATTCTGTTCAAAGTT
AACATTATTAGCCATTCTGATGGATCATTTGACATTTGTCATATGTCTTTATGAACACTGCTCTTTCAGA
TGCCACTTTTAAAGCTGTTTTTTACAGTAAATGAACGTTTATTATTATGACATTATTTCCTAAGGCCTCT
AGAGTACAGCAGGATGTGGCGTGTGCATTACCGTGTAATTATGCTGACTGTAAATGTGCATTTATAGACT
GTCAGCATGTCTGACTGTGCGCTGTTGTGATTGGTCCTGCACAGACCAAG
